>Addgene plasmid #34893 | pBSFI-p110δ | addgene full sequence | sequence record 238485 | Addgene NGS Result
CCTCTCCCCGCGCGTTGGCCGATTCATTAATGCAGCTGGCACGACAGGTTTCCCGACTGGAAAGCGGGCA
GTGAGCGCAACGCAATTAATGTGAGTTAGCTCACTCATTAGGCACCCCAGGCTTTACACTTTATGCTTCC
GGCTCGTATGTTGTGTGGAATTGTGAGCGGATAACAATTTCACACAGGAAACAGCTATGACCATGATTAC
GCCAAGCGCGCAATTAACCCTCACTAAAGGGAACAAAAGCTGGAGCTGGCCATTACGGCCGCGGCCGCCT
CTAGAGGATCCACCATGGCCCCTGGGGTGGACTGCCCCATGGAATTCTGGACCAAGGAGGAGAATCAGAG
CGTTGTGGTTGACTTCCTGCTGCCCACAGGGGTCTACCTGAACTTCCCTGTGTCCCGCAATGCCAACCTC
AGCACCATCAAGCAGCTGCTGTGGCACCGCGCCCAGTATGAGCCGCTCTTCCACATGCTCAGTGGCCCCG
AGGCCTATGTGTTCACCTGCATCAACCAGACAGCGGAGCAGCAAGAGCTGGAGGACGAGCAACGGCGTCT
GTGTGACGTGCAGCCCTTCCTGCCCGTCCTGCGCCTGGTGGCCCGTGAGGGCGACCGCGTGAAGAAGCTC
ATCAACTCACAGATCAGCCTCCTCATCGGCAAAGGCCTCCACGAGTTTGACTCCTTGTGCGACCCAGAAG
TGAACGACTTTCGCGCCAAGATGTGCCAATTCTGCGAGGAGGCGGCCGCCCGCCGGCAGCAGCTGGGCTG
GGAGGCCTGGCTGCAGTACAGTTTCCCCCTGCAGCTGGAGCCCTCGGCTCAAACCTGGGGGCCTGGTACC
CTGCGGCTCCCGAACCGGGCCCTTCTGGTCAACGTTAAGTTTGAGGGCAGCGAGGAGAGCTTCACCTTCC
AGGTGTCCACCAAGGACGTGCCGCTGGCGCTGATGGCCTGTGCCCTGCGGAAGAAGGCCACAGTGTTCCG
GCAGCCGCTGGTGGAGCAGCCGGAAGACTACACGCTGCAGGTGAACGGCAGGCATGAGTACCTGTATGGC
AGCTACCCGCTCTGCCAGTTCCAGTACATCTGCAGCTGCCTGCACAGTGGGTTGACCCCTCACCTGACCA
TGGTCCATTCCTCCTCCATCCTCGCCATGCGGGATGAGCAGAGCAACCCTGCCCCCCAGGTCCAGAAACC
GCGTGCCAAACCACCTCCCATTCCTGCGAAGAAGCCTTCCTCTGTGTCCCTGTGGTCCCTGGAGCAGCCG
TTCCGCATCGAGCTCATCCAGGGCAGCAAAGTGAACGCCGACGAGCGGATGAAGCTGGTGGTGCAGGCCG
GGCTTTTCCACGGCAACGAGATGCTGTGCAAGACGGTGTCCAGCTCGGAGGTGAGCGTGTGCTCGGAGCC
CGTGTGGAAGCAGCGGCTGGAGTTCGACATCAACATCTGCGACCTGCCCCGCATGGCCCGTCTCTGCTTT
GCGCTGTACGCCGTGATCGAGAAAGCCAAGAAGGCTCGCTCCACCAAGAAGAAGTCCAAGAAGGCGGACT
GCCCCATTGCCTGGGCCAACCTCATGCTGTTTGACTACAAGGACCAGCTTAAGACCGGGGAACGCTGCCT
CTACATGTGGCCCTCCGTCCCAGATGAGAAGGGCGAGCTGCTGAACCCCACGGGCACTGTGCGCAGTAAC
CCCAACACGGATAGCGCCGCTGCCCTGCTCATCTGCCTGCCCGAGGTGGCCCCGCACCCCGTGTACTACC
CCGCCCTGGAGAAGATCTTGGAGCTGGGGCGACACAGCGAGTGTGTGCATGTCACCGAGGAGGAGCAGCT
GCAGCTGCGGGAAATCCTGGAGCGGCGGGGGTCTGGGGAGCTGTATGAGCACGAGAAGGACCTGGTGTGG
AAGCTGCGGCATGAAGTCCAGGAGCACTTCCCGGAGGCGCTAGCCCGGCTGCTGCTGGTCACCAAGTGGA
ACAAGCATGAGGATGTGGCCCAGATGCTCTACCTGCTGTGCTCCTGGCCGGAGCTGCCCGTCCTGAGCGC
CCTGGAGCTGCTAGACTTCAGCTTCCCCGATTGCCACGTAGGCTCCTTCGCCATCAAGTCGCTGCGGAAA
CTGACGGACGATGAGCTGTTCCAGTACCTGCTGCAGCTGGTGCAGGTGCTCAAGTACGAGTCCTACCTGG
ACTGCGAGCTGACCAAATTCCTGCTGGACCGGGCCCTGGCCAACCGCAAGATCGGCCACTTCCTTTTCTG
GCACCTCCGCTCCGAGATGCACGTGCCGTCGGTGGCCCTGCGCTTCGGCCTCATCCTGGAGGCCTACTGC
AGGGGCAGCACCCACCACATGAAGGTGCTGATGAAGCAGGGGGAAGCACTGAGCAAACTGAAGGCCCTGA
ATGACTTCGTCAAGCTGAGCTCTCAGAAGACCCCCAAGCCCCAGACCAAGGAGCTGATGCACTTGTGCAT
GCGGCAGGAGGCCTACCTAGAGGCCCTCTCCCACCTGCAGTCCCCACTCGACCCCAGCACCCTGCTGGCT
GAAGTCTGCGTGGAGCAGTGCACCTTCATGGACTCCAAGATGAAGCCCCTGTGGATCATGTACAGCAACG
AGGAGGCAGGCAGCGGCGGCAGCGTGGGCATCATCTTTAAGAACGGGGATGACCTCCGGCAGGACATGCT
GACCCTGCAGATGATCCAGCTCATGGACGTCCTGTGGAAGCAGGAGGGGCTGGACCTGAGGATGACCCCC
TATGGCTGCCTCCCCACCGGGGACCGCACAGGCCTCATTGAGGTGGTACTCCGTTCAGACACCATCGCCA
ACATCCAACTCAACAAGAGCAACATGGCAGCCACAGCCGCCTTCAACAAGGATGCCCTGCTCAACTGGCT
GAAGTCCAAGAACCCGGGGGAGGCCCTGGATCGAGCCATTGAGGAGTTCACCCTCTCCTGTGCTGGCTAT
TGTGTGGCCACATATGTGCTGGGCATTGGCGATCGGCACAGCGACAACATCATGATCCGAGAGAGTGGGC
AGCTGTTCCACATTGATTTTGGCCACTTTCTGGGGAATTTCAAGACCAAGTTTGGAATCAACCGCGAGCG
TGTCCCATTCATCCTCACCTACGACTTTGTCCATGTGATTCAGCAGGGGAAGACTAATAATAGTGAGAAA
TTTGAACGGTTCCGGGGCTACTGTGAAAGGGCCTACACCATCCTGCGGCGCCACGGGCTTCTCTTCCTCC
ACCTCTTTGCCCTGATGCGGGCGGCAGGCCTGCCTGAGCTCAGCTGCTCCAAAGACATCCAGTATCTCAA
GGACTCCCTGGCACTGGGGAAAACAGAGGAGGAGGCACTGAAGCACTTCCGAGTGAAGTTTAACGAAGCC
CTCCGTGAGAGCTGGAAAACCAAAGTGAACTGGCTGGCCCACAACGTGTCCAAAGACAACAGGCAGTAGA
CGCGTAAGCTTATCGATGTCGACGGGCCCGGCCGCCTCGGCCGTACCCAATTCGCCCTATAGTGAGTCGT
ATTACGCGCGCTCACTGGCCGTCGTTTTACAACGTCGTGACTGGGAAAACCCTGGCGTTACCCAACTTAA
TCGCCTTGCAGCACATCCCCCTTTCGCCAGCTGGCGTAATAGCGAAGAGGCCCGCACCGATCGCCCTTCC
CAACAGTTGCGCAGCCTGAATGGCGAATGGAAATTGTAAGCGTTAATATTTTGTTAAAATTCGCGTTAAA
TTTTTGTTAAATCAGCTCATTTTTTTAACCAATAGGCCGAAATCGGCAAAATCCCTTATAAATCAAAAGA
ATAGACCGAGATAGGGT
[37 nt withheld, positions 3798-3834]
AAAGAACGTGGACTCCAACGTCAAAGG
[49 nt withheld, positions 3862-3910]
T
[91 nt withheld, positions 3912-4002]
G
[124 nt withheld, positions 4004-4127]
CAGGTGGCACTTTTCGGGGAAATGTGCGCGGAACCCCTATTTGTTTATTTTTCTAAATACATTCAAATAT
GTATCCGCTCATGAGACAATAACCCTGATAAATGCTTCAATAATATTGAAAAAGGAAGAGTATGAGTATT
CAACATTTCCGTGTCGCCCTTATTCCCTTTTTTGCGGCATTTTGCCTTCCTGTTTTTGCTCACCCAGAAA
CGCTGGTGAAAGTAAAAGATGCTGAAGATCAGTTGGGTGCACGAGTGGGTTACATCGAACTGGATCTCAA
CAGCGGTAAGATCCTTGAGAGTTTTCGCCCCGAAGAACGTTTTCCAATGATGAGCACTTTTAAAGTTCTG
CTATGTGGCGCGGTATTATCCCGTATTGACGCCGGGCAAGAGCAACTCGGTCGCCGCATACACTATTCTC
AGAATGACTTGGTTGAGTACTCACCAGTCACAGAAAAGCATCTTACGGATGGCATGACAGTAAGAGAATT
ATGCAGTGCTGCCATAACCATGAGTGATAACACTGCGGCCAACTTACTTCTGACAACGATCGGAGGACCG
AAGGAGCTAACCGCTTTTTTGCACAACATGGGGGATCATGTAACTCGCCTTGATCGTTGGGAACCGGAGC
TGAATGAAGCCATACCAAACGACGAGCGTGACACCACGATGCCTGTAGCAATGGCAACAACGTTGCGCAA
ACTATTAACTGGCGAACTACTTACTCTAGCTTCCCGGCAACAATTAATAGACTGGATGGAGGCGGATAAA
GTTGCAGGACCACTTCTGCGCTCGGCCCTTCCGGCTGGCTGGTTTATTGCTGATAAATCTGGAGCCGGTG
AGCGTGGGTCTCGCGGTATCATTGCAGCACTGGGGCCAGATGGTAAGCCCTCCCGTATCGTAGTTATCTA
CACGACGGGGAGTCAGGCAACTATGGATGAACGAAATAGACAGATCGCTGAGATAGGTGCCTCACTGATT
AAGCATTGGTAACTGTCAGACCAAGTTTACTCATATATACTTTAGATTGATTTAAAACTTCATTTTTAAT
TTAAAAGGATCTAGGTGAAGATCCTTTTTGATAATCTCATGACCAAAATCCCTTAACGTGAGTTTTCGTT
CCACTGAGCGTCAGACCCCGTAGAAAAGATCAAAGGATCTTCTTGAGATCCTTTTTTTCTGCGCGTAATC
TGCTGCTTGCAAACAAAAAAACCACCGCTACCAGCGGTGGTTTGTTTGCCGGATCAAGAGCTACCAACTC
TTTTTCCGAAGGTAACTGGCTTCAGCAGAGCGCAGATACCAAATACTGTTCTTCTAGTGTAGCCGTAGTT
AGGCCACCACTTCAAGAACTCTGTAGCACCGCCTACATACCTCGCTCTGCTAATCCTGTTACCAGTGGCT
GCTGCCAGTGGCGATAAGTCGTGTCTTACCGGGTTGGACTCAAGACGATAGTTACCGGATAAGGCGCAGC
GGTCGGGCTGAACGGGGGGTTCGTGCACACAGCCCAGCTTGGAGCGAACGACCTACACCGAACTGAGATA
CCTACAGCGTGAGCTATGAGAAAGCGCCACGCTTCCCGAAGGGAGAAAGGCGGACAGGTATCCGGTAAGC
GGCAGGGTCGGAACAGGAGAGCGCACGAGGGAGCTTCCAGGGGGAAACGCCTGGTATCTTTATAGTCCTG
TCGGGTTTCGCCACCTCTGACTTGAGCGTCGATTTTTGTGATGCTCGTCAGGGGGGCGGAGCCTATGGAA
AAACGCCAGCAACGCGGCCTTTTTACGGTTCCTGGCCTTTTGCTGGCCTTTTGCTCACATGTTCTTTCCT
GCGTTATCCCCTGATTCTGTGGATAACCGTATTACCGCCTTTGAGTGAGCTGATACCGCTCGCCGCAGCC
GAACGACCGAGCGCAGCGAGTCAGTGAGCGAGGAAGCGGAAGAGCGCCCAATACGCAAACCG
Features (pLannotate 1.2.2; 12 found; start..end, strand, type, name):
     87..108     +  protein_bind   CAP binding site: CAP binding activates transcription in the presence of cAMP. E. coli catabolite activator protein
    123..153     +  promoter       lac promoter: promoter for the E. coli lac operon
    161..177     +  protein_bind   lac operator: The lac repressor binds to the lac operator to inhibit transcription in E. coli. This inhibition can be relieved by adding lactose or isopropyl-β-D-thiogalactopyranoside (IPTG). lac repressor encoded by lacI
    222..240     +  promoter       T3 promoter: promoter for bacteriophage T3 RNA polymerase
    295..3426    +  CDS            PIK3CD: PK3CD_HUMAN - Experimental evidence at protein level: Swiss-Prot protein existence level 1. Phosphoinositide-3-kinase (PI3K) phosphorylates phosphatidylinositol (PI) and its phosphorylated derivatives at position 3 of the inositol ring to produce 3-phosphoinositides (PubMed:9235916). Uses ATP and PtdIns(4,5)P2 (phosphatidylinositol 4,5- bisphosphate) to generate phosphatidylinositol 3,4,5-trisphosphate (PIP3) (PubMed:15135396). PIP3 plays a key role by recruiting PH domain-containing proteins to the membrane, including AKT1 and PDPK1, activating signaling cascades involved in cell growth, surv
   3486..3504    -  promoter       T7 promoter: promoter for bacteriophage T7 RNA polymerase
   3512..3667    +  CDS            lacZα (fragment): LacZα fragment of β-galactosidase; lacZ fragment
   3769..4127    -  rep_origin     f1 ori (sequence partly withheld): f1 bacteriophage origin of replication; arrow indicates direction of (+) strand synthesis
   4154..4258    +  promoter       AmpR promoter: bla
   4259..5119    +  CDS            AmpR: β-lactamase; bla; confers resistance to ampicillin, carbenicillin, and related antibiotics
   5290..5878    +  rep_origin     ori: high-copy-number ColE1/pMB1/pBR322/pUC origin of replication
   6061..74      +  CDS            lacI (fragment) (across the origin): lac repressor; lacI; The lac repressor binds to the lac operator to inhibit transcription in E. coli. This inhibition can be relieved by adding lactose or isopropyl-β-D-thiogalactopyranoside (IPTG).
