[The description below was written by a language model from this plasmid's Addgene catalogue record and pLannotate feature annotations shown in this document.]
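Description:
pBSFI-p110δ is a small, high-copy bacterial cloning plasmid that carries the human PIK3CD coding sequence, which encodes p110δ, a catalytic subunit of class I phosphoinositide 3-kinase. The pBSFI backbone is catalogued as an "adaptor plasmid". This means it is an intermediate shuttle in which an insert is held and flanked by convenient sites before being moved into a final expression vector, rather than an expression construct in its own right. The feature table shows a Bluescript-like architecture. It has a pUC-type ColE1 origin for high-copy replication in E. coli, an f1 origin that permits single-stranded DNA production, and a β-lactamase gene under its own promoter for ampicillin selection. The cloning region sits within a disrupted lacZα segment, downstream of the lac promoter, operator and CAP site.

The roughly 3.1 kb PIK3CD open reading frame was inserted between ClaI and BamHI sites, both of which are retained, so the insert can be excised again. It lies in the same orientation as the flanking T3 promoter, with the T7 promoter facing inward from the opposite side. These phage promoters also serve as sequencing primer sites. No eukaryotic promoter, polyadenylation signal, epitope tag or reporter is annotated, so the plasmid is not suited to direct expression in animal cells. Full-plasmid sequencing by the repository found a P2A substitution relative to the NCBI reference protein.

The associated publication concerns oncogenic transformation by the non-α class I PI3K isoforms. This suggests that the construct served as a source of p110δ for subcloning into expression vectors for such studies, though the record does not name the destination vector.
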