Addgene plasmid #34893: pBSFI-p110δ
Depositing lab: Peter Vogt. Depositing organization: Scripps California (The Scripps Research Institute). Publication: Oncogenic transformation induced by the p110beta, -gamma, and -delta isoforms of class I phosphoinositide 3-kinase. Kang S, Denley A, Vanhaesebroeck B, Vogt PK. Proc Natl Acad Sci U S A. 2006 Jan 31;103(5):1289-94. Epub 2006 Jan 23. 10.1073/pnas.0510772103 PubMed 16432180.
Backbone
  Vector backbone: pBSFI
  Backbone manufacturer: Aoki et al., PNAS. 1998 Dec 8;95(25):14950-5
  Backbone size w/o insert (bp): 2949
  Vector type: Adaptor plasmid
Growth in bacteria
  Bacterial resistance: Ampicillin, 100 μg/mL
  Growth temperature: 37°C
  Growth strain: DH5alpha
  Copy number: High Copy
Gene/Insert
  Gene/Insert name: p110δ (alt name: PIK3CD)
  Species: H. sapiens (human)
  Mutation: See depositor comments below.
  Entrez Gene: PIK3CD (a.k.a. APDS, IMD14, IMD14A, IMD14B, P110DELTA, PI3K, ROCHIS, p110D)
  Cloning method: Restriction Enzyme; 5′ cloning site ClaI (not destroyed); 3′ cloning site BamHI (not destroyed)
  Sequencing primers: 5′ T7; 3′ T3
Terms and licenses: Academic/Nonprofit Terms; Industry Terms: Not Available to Industry
Depositor comments: Addgene NGS results found a P2A variant compared to the NCBI reference [NP_005017.3].
How to cite: pBSFI-p110δ was a gift from Peter Vogt (Addgene plasmid # 34893 ; http://n2t.net/addgene:34893 ; RRID:Addgene_34893)
