>Addgene plasmid #34893 | pBSFI-p110δ | addgene partial sequence | sequence record 42812 | T7 5'-TAATACGACTCACTATAGGG-3'
CTGCCTGTTGTCTTTGGACACGTTGTGGGCCAGCCAGTTCACTTTGGTTTTCCAGCTCTCACGGAGGGCT
TCGTTAAACTTCACTCGGAAGTGCTTCAGTGCCTCCTCCTCTGTTTTCCCCAGTGCCAGGGAGTCCTTGA
GATACTGGATGTCTTTGGAGCAGCTGAGCTCAGGCAGGCCTGCCGCCCGCATCAGGGCAAAGAGGTGGAG
GAAGAGAAGCCCGTGGCGCCGCAGGATGGTGTAGGCCCTTTCACAGTAGCCCCGGAACCGTTCAAATTTC
TCACTATTATTAGTCTTCCCCTGCTGAATCACATGGACAAAGTCGTAGGTGAGGATGAATGGGACACGCT
CGCGGTTGATTCCAAACTTGGTCTTGAAATTCCCCAGAAAGTGGCCAAAATCAATGTGGAACAGCTGCCC
ACTCTCTCGGATCATGATGTTGTCGCTGTGCCGATCGCCAATGCCCAGCACATATGTGGCCACACAATAG
CCAGCACAGGAGAGGGTGAACTCCTCAATGGCTCGATCCAGGGCCTCCCCCGGGTTCTTGGACTTCAGCC
AGTTGAGCAGGGCATCCTTGTTGAAGGCGGCTGTGGCTGCCATGTTGCTCTTGTTGAGTTGGATGTTGGC
GATGGTGTCTGAACGGAGTACCACCTCAATGAGGCCTGTGCGGTCCCCGGTGGGGAGGCAGCCATAGGGG
GTCATCCTCAGGTCCAGCCCCTCCTGCTTCCACAGGACGTCCATGAGCTGGATCATCTGCAGGGTCAGCA
TGTCCTGCCGGAGGTCATCCCCGTTCTTAAAGATGATGCCCACGCTGCCGCCGCTGCCTGCCTCCTCGTT
GCTGTACATGATCCA
