>Addgene plasmid #34893 | pBSFI-p110δ | addgene partial sequence | sequence record 43790 | LacZ-F2 5'-cctcttcgctattacgccag-3'
ACGCCAGGGTTTTCCCAGTCACGACGTTGTAAAACGACGGCCAGTGAGCGCGCGTAATACGACTCACTAT
AGGGCGAATTGGGTACGGCCGAGGCGGCCGGGCCCGTCGACATCGATAAGCTTACGCGTCTACTGCCTGT
TGTCTTTGGACACGTTGTGGGCCAGCCAGTTCACTTTGGTTTTCCAGCTCTCACGGAGGGCTTCGTTAAA
CTTCACTCGGAAGTGCTTCAGTGCCTCCTCCTCTGTTTTCCCCAGTGCCAGGGAGTCCTTGAGATACTGG
ATGTCTTTGGAGCAGCTGAGCTCAGGCAGGCCTGCCGCCCGCATCAGGGCAAAGAGGTGGAGGAAGAGAA
GCCCGTGGCGCCGCAGGATGGTGTAGGCCCTTTCACAGTAGCCCCGGAACCGTTCAAATTTCTCACTATT
ATTAGTCTTCCCCTGCTGAATCACATGGACAAAGTCGTAGGTGAGGATGAATGGGACACGCTCGCGGTTG
ATTCCAAACTTGGTCTTGAAATTCCCCAGAAAGTGGCCAAAATCAATGTGGAACAGCTGCCCACTCTCTC
GGATCATGATGTTGTCGCTGTGCCGATCGCCAATGCCCAGCACATATGTGGCCACACAATAGCCAGCACA
GGAGAGGGTGAACTCCTCAATGGCTCGATCCAGGGCCTCCCCCGGGTTCTTGGACTTCAGCCAGTTGAGC
AGGGCATCCTTGTTGAAGGCGGCTGTGGCTGCCATGTTGCTCTTGTTGAGTTGGATGTTGGCGATGGTGT
CTGAACGGAGTACCACCTCAATGAGGCCTGTGCGGTCCCCGGTGGGGAGGCAGCCATAGGGGGTCATCCT
CAGGTCCAGCCCCTCCTGCTTCCACAGGACGTCCATGAGCTGGATCATCTGCAGGGTCAGCATGTCCTGC
CG
